Addgene plasmid #130024: pRDAX-545 C-Tag Venus210[1] L32 Tln1(rod) EBPF2
Purpose: PPI (BiFC/TriFC) assay vector
Depositing lab: Gary Lewin. Depositing organization: Max-Delbrueck-Centrum fuer Molekulare Medizin (MDC).
Backbone
  Vector backbone: custom built
  Vector type: Mammalian Expression
Growth in bacteria
  Bacterial resistance: Ampicillin, 100 μg/mL
  Growth temperature: 37°C
  Growth strain: DH5alpha
  Copy number: High Copy
Gene/Insert
  Gene/Insert name: Tln1 rod
  Species: M. musculus (mouse)
  Cloning method: Restriction Enzyme; 5′ cloning site unknown (unknown if destroyed); 3′ cloning site unknown (unknown if destroyed)
Terms and licenses: Academic/Nonprofit Terms; Industry Terms: Not Available to Industry
How to cite: pRDAX-545 C-Tag Venus210[1] L32 Tln1(rod) EBPF2 was a gift from Gary Lewin (Addgene plasmid # 130024 ; http://n2t.net/addgene:130024 ; RRID:Addgene_130024)
