[The description below was written by a language model from this plasmid's Addgene catalogue record and pLannotate feature annotations shown in this document.]
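Description:
pRDAX-545 C-Tag Venus210[1] L32 Tln1(rod) EBPF2 is a custom-built mammalian expression plasmid of about 7.7 kb designed for protein–protein interaction assays based on bimolecular or trimolecular fluorescence complementation (BiFC/TriFC). It is maintained in E. coli as a high-copy plasmid through a ColE1/pUC-type origin and is selected with ampicillin via the β-lactamase gene and its native promoter. No mammalian selection marker is annotated, which suggests use by transient transfection, although the record does not state this.

The expression unit is driven by the human CMV immediate-early enhancer and promoter, followed by a chimeric β-globin/immunoglobulin intron that promotes efficient processing of the transcript. The first open reading frame encodes a fragment of mouse talin-1 (the catalogue calls it the Tln1 rod). A short gap separates it from a partial mVenus coding sequence. From the plasmid name, the gap presumably holds the "L32" linker, and the Venus portion is the first fragment of a Venus split at position 210, attached to the C-terminus of the bait. This fragment should yield yellow fluorescence only when the talin fusion is brought close to a partner carrying the complementary Venus piece.

Downstream, an EMCV IRES directs translation of full-length EBFP2 from the same transcript, giving a blue signal independent of complementation that can mark transfected cells and normalise expression. A second chimeric intron, a WPRE and the bovine growth hormone polyadenylation signal complete the cassette. A β-globin-derived fragment with a rabbit β-globin poly(A) signal and a T3 promoter lie further downstream, apparently as backbone remnants. The cloning sites used for the insert are not recorded.
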