Features (pLannotate 1.2.2; 17 found; start..end, strand, type, name):
    154..531     +  enhancer       CMV enhancer: human cytomegalovirus immediate early enhancer
    533..732     +  promoter       CMV promoter: human cytomegalovirus (CMV) immediate early promoter
    871..1003    +  intron         chimeric intron: chimera between introns from human β-globin and immunoglobulin heavy chain genes
   1018..2109    +  CDS            Tln1 (fragment): TLN1_MOUSE - Also known as Tln. Experimental evidence at protein level: Swiss-Prot protein existence level 1. Probably involved in connections of major cytoskeletal structures to the plasma membrane. High molecular weight cytoskeletal protein concentrated at regions of cell-substratum contact and, in lymphocytes, at cell-cell contacts. From Mus musculus (Mouse).
   2206..2832    +  CDS            mVenus (fragment): mVenus is a basic (constitutively fluorescent) yellow fluorescent protein published in 2006, derived from Aequorea victoria. It is reported to be a rapidly-maturing monomer with moderate acid sensitivity.
   2849..3435    +  misc_feature   IRES2: internal ribosome entry site (IRES) of the encephalomyocarditis virus (EMCV)
   3436..4155    +  CDS            EBFP2: enhanced blue variant of GFP (Ai et al., 2007) mammalian codon-optimized
   4201..4333    +  intron         chimeric intron: chimera between introns from human β-globin and immunoglobulin heavy chain genes
   4342..4930    +  misc_feature   WPRE: woodchuck hepatitis virus posttranscriptional regulatory element
   4934..4950    +  misc_feature   MCS (fragment): pUC18/19 multiple cloning site
   4963..5074    +  polyA_signal   bGH poly(A) signal: bovine growth hormone polyadenylation signal
   5170..5188    -  promoter       T3 promoter: promoter for bacteriophage T3 RNA polymerase
   5247..5321    +  CDS            HBB (fragment): HBB_PONPY - Experimental evidence at transcript level: Swiss-Prot protein existence level 2. Involved in oxygen transport from the lung to the various peripheral tissues. From Pongo pygmaeus (Bornean orangutan).
   5392..5447    +  polyA_signal   β-globin poly(A) signal: rabbit β-globin polyadenylation signal (Gil and Proudfoot, 1987)
   5826..6414    -  rep_origin     ori: high-copy-number ColE1/pMB1/pBR322/pUC origin of replication
   6585..7445    -  CDS            AmpR: β-lactamase; bla; confers resistance to ampicillin, carbenicillin, and related antibiotics
   7446..7550    -  promoter       AmpR promoter: bla
>Addgene plasmid #130024 | pRDAX-545 C-Tag Venus210[1] L32 Tln1(rod) EBPF2 | depositor full sequence | sequence record 249402 | Full Sequence
CCTGCCTCCAGGCCTCAATATTGGCCATTAGCCATATTATTCATTGGTTATATAGCATAAATCAATATTG
GCTATTGGCCATTGCATACGTTGTATCTATATCATAATATGTACATTTATATTGGCTCATGTCCAATATG
ACCGCCATGTTGGCATTGATTATTGACTAGTTATTAATAGTAATCAATTACGGGGTCATTAGTTCATAGC
CCATATATGGAGTTCCGCGTTACATAACTTACGGTAAATGGCCCGCCTGGCTGACCGCCCAACGACCCCC
GCCCATTGACGTCAATAATGACGTATGTTCCCATAGTAACGCCAATAGGGACTTTCCATTGACGTCAATG
GGTGGAGTATTTACGGTAAACTGCCCACTTGGCAGTACATCAAGTGTATCATATGCCAAGTCCGCCCCCT
ATTGACGTCAATGACGGTAAATGGCCCGCCTGGCATTATGCCCAGTACATGACCTTACGGGACTTTCCTA
CTTGGCAGTACATCTACGTATTAGTCATCGCTATTACCATGGTGATGCGGTTTTGGCAGTACACCAATGG
GCGTGGATAGCGGTTTGACTCACGGGGATTTCCAAGTCTCCACCCCATTGACGTCAATGGGAGTTTGTTT
TGGCACCAAAATCAACGGGACTTTCCAAAATGTCGTAATAACCCCGCCCCGTTGACGCAAATGGGCGGTA
GGCGTGTACGGTGGGAGGTCTATATAAGCAGAGCTCGTTTAGTGAACCGTCAGATCACTAGAAGCTTTAT
TGCGGTAGTTTATCACAGTTAAATTGCTAACGCAGTCAGTGCTTCTGACACAACAGTCTCGAACTTAAGC
TGCAGAAGTTGGTCGTGAGGCACTGGGCAGGTAAGTATCAAGGTTACAAGACAGGTTTAAGGAGACCAAT
AGAAACTGGGCTTGTCGAGACAGAGAAGACTCTTGCGTTTCTGATAGGCACCTATTGGTCTTACTGACAT
CCACTTTGCCTTTCTCTCCACAGGTGTCCACTCCCAGGCCACCATGGCTGTGTCTGGTATCATTGCTGAC
CTCGACACCACCATCATGTTCGCTACTGCTGGCACACTTAACCGTGAGGGTGCTGAAACTTTTGCTGACC
ACCGGGAGGGTATCTTAAAGACAGCAAAGGTTCTTGTGGAGGACACCAAGGTCCTAGTGCAGAATGCAGC
TGGGAGCCAGGAGAAGTTGGCACAAGCCGCCCAGTCCTCCGTGGCCACTATTACCCGCCTCGCTGATGTG
GTCAAGCTCGGTGCAGCCAGCCTAGGAGCCGAAGACCCTGAAACTCAGGTGGTGCTGATCAATGCAGTAA
AGGACGTAGCCAAGGCCCTGGGTGACCTCATCAGCGCTACGAAGGCTGCAGCGGGCAAAGTTGGGGATGA
CCCTGCAGTGTGGCAGCTCAAGAACTCTGCCAAGGTGATGGTGACCAATGTGACATCATTGCTCAAGACA
GTGAAGGCTGTGGAAGATGAGGCCACCAAAGGCACACGGGCCCTAGAGGCAACCACAGAGCACATACGTC
AGGAACTGGCGGTCTTCTGTTCCCCAGAGCCACCTGCCAAGACCTCTACCCCTGAAGACTTCATCCGAAT
GACCAAGGGTATTACTATGGCAACAGCCAAAGCCGTTGCTGCTGGCAATTCCTGTCGACAGGAAGATGTC
ATTGCCACAGCCAATCTGAGCCGACGGGCTATTGCGGACATGCTTCGGGCTTGCAAGGAAGCAGCTTTCC
ACCCAGAAGTGGCGCCTGATGTACGGCTCCGAGCCCTGCACTATGGCCGGGAGTGTGCCAATGGTTACCT
GGAACTGCTGGACCACGTGCTGCTGACCCTTCAGAAGCCAAACCCAGACCTGAAGCAGCAGCTAACTGGA
CACTCAAAGCGGGTTGCTGGCTCTGTGACTGAGCTCATCCAGGCTGCTGAAGCCATGAAAGGAACAGAGT
GGGTGGACCCAGAGGACCCTACTGTCATTGCTGAGAATGAGCTCTTGGGAGCCGCAGCCGCCATCGAGGC
TGCAGCCAAGAAGCTGGAGCAGCTGAAGCCCAGGGCCAAACCCAAGGAGGCGGATGAGTCCTTGAACTTT
GAGGAACAAGACGTGGGTGGCGGAGGGAGCGAAGGCGGCGGATCCGGAGGGCCTGGCTCTGGCGGAGAGG
GGAGCGCTGGAGGCGGGTCAGCCGGTGGTGGCAGTGTGTCAAAGGGAGAAGAGTTGTTTACCGGTGTTGT
TCCCATACTGGTGGAACTGGATGGTGACGTCAATGGACACAAGTTTAGCGTTTCTGGCGAAGGAGAAGGC
GATGCTACCTATGGCAAACTGACCCTCAAACTGATCTGTACGACTGGAAAGTTGCCTGTACCTTGGCCAA
CACTGGTCACAACCTTGGGCTATGGGCTGCAATGCTTTGCCCGTTATCCTGATCACATGAAGCAACATGA
CTTCTTTAAGTCTGCTATGCCAGAGGGATATGTGCAGGAACGGACTATCTTCTTCAAGGACGACGGCAAC
TACAAGACGAGAGCTGAGGTGAAATTTGAGGGTGACACACTGGTGAATCGCATAGAGCTGAAAGGCATCG
ACTTCAAAGAAGATGGGAATATTCTCGGGCATAAACTCGAGTACAACTACAATTCCCACAACGTGTACAT
CACTGCCGATAAGCAGAAGAATGGGATTAAGGCGAACTTCAAGATCCGACACAACATCGAGGATGGTGGG
GTCCAGCTTGCCGACCATTATCAGCAGAACACACCCATTGGGGATGGACCAGTCCTGTTGCCGGATAACC
ACTACCTCAGTTACCAGAGCAAACTGTCCAAATAAGAATTCAGATCCGCCCCTCTCCCTCCCCCCCCCCT
AACGTTACTGGCCGAAGCCGCTTGGAATAAGGCCGGTGTGCGTTTGTCTATATGTTATTTTCCACCATAT
TGCCGTCTTTTGGCAATGTGAGGGCCCGGAAACCTGGCCCTGTCTTCTTGACGAGCATTCCTAGGGGTCT
TTCCCCTCTCGCCAAAGGAATGCAAGGTCTGTTGAATGTCGTGAAGGAAGCAGTTCCTCTGGTAGCTTCT
TGAAGACAAACAACGTCTGTAGCGACCCTTTGCAGGCAGCGGAACCCCCCACCTGGCGACAGGTGCCTCT
GCGGCCAAAAGCCACGTGTATAAGATACACCTGCAAAGGCGGCACAACCCCAGTGCCACGTTGTGAGTTG
GATAGTTGTGGAAAGAGTCAAATGGCTCTCCTCAAGCGTATTCAACAAGGGGCTGAAGGATGCCCAGAAG
GTACCCCATTGTATGGGATCTGATCTGGGGCCTCGGTACACATGCTTTACATGTGTTTAGTCGAGGTTAA
AAAAACGTCTAGGCCCCCCGAACCACGGGGACGTGGTTTTCCTTTGAAAAACACGATGATAATATGGCCA
CAACCATGGTGAGCAAGGGCGAGGAGCTGTTCACCGGGGTGGTGCCCATCCTGGTCGAGCTGGACGGCGA
CGTAAACGGCCACAAGTTCAGCGTGAGGGGCGAGGGCGAGGGCGATGCCACCAACGGCAAGCTGACCCTG
AAGTTCATCTGCACCACCGGCAAGCTGCCCGTGCCCTGGCCCACCCTCGTGACCACCCTGAGCCACGGCG
TGCAGTGCTTCGCCCGCTACCCCGACCACATGAAGCAGCACGACTTCTTCAAGTCCGCCATGCCCGAAGG
CTACGTCCAGGAGCGCACCATCTTCTTCAAGGACGACGGCACCTACAAGACCCGCGCCGAGGTGAAGTTC
GAGGGCGACACCCTGGTGAACCGCATCGAGCTGAAGGGCGTCGACTTCAAGGAGGACGGCAACATCCTGG
GGCACAAGCTGGAGTACAACTTCAACAGCCACAACATCTATATCATGGCCGTCAAGCAGAAGAACGGCAT
CAAGGTGAACTTCAAGATCCGCCACAACGTGGAGGACGGCAGCGTGCAGCTCGCCGACCACTACCAGCAG
AACACCCCCATCGGCGACGGCCCCGTGCTGCTGCCCGACAGCCACTACCTGAGCACCCAGTCCGTGCTGA
GCAAAGACCCCAACGAGAAGCGCGATCACATGGTCCTGCTGGAGTTCCGCACCGCCGCCGGGATCACTCT
CGGCATGGACGAGCTGTACAAGTAAACCGGTGCTCGAGGTACCGATGAATAGCTAAGGTCGAGGCCGCAG
GTAAGTATCAAGGTTACAAGACAGGTTTAAGGAGACCAATAGAAACTGGGCTTGTCGAGACAGAGAAGAC
TCTTGCGTTTCTGATAGGCACCTATTGGTCTTACTGACATCCACTTTGCCTTTCTCTCCACAGGTGTCGA
CAATCAACCTCTGGATTACAAAATTTGTGAAAGATTGACTGGTATTCTTAACTATGTTGCTCCTTTTACG
CTATGTGGATACGCTGCTTTAATGCCTTTGTATCATGCTATTGCTTCCCGTATGGCTTTCATTTTCTCCT
CCTTGTATAAATCCTGGTTGCTGTCTCTTTATGAGGAGTTGTGGCCCGTTGTCAGGCAACGTGGCGTGGT
GTGCACTGTGTTTGCTGACGCAACCCCCACTGGTTGGGGCATTGCCACCACCTGTCAGCTCCTTTCCGGG
ACTTTCGCTTTCCCCCTCCCTATTGCCACGGCGGAACTCATCGCCGCCTGCCTTGCCCGCTGCTGGACAG
GGGCTCGGCTGTTGGGCACTGACAATTCCGTGGTGTTGTCGGGGAAGCTGACGTCCTTTCCATGGCTGCT
CGCCTGTGTTGCCACCTGGATTCTGCGCGGGACGTCCTTCTGCTACGTCCCTTCGGCCCTCAATCCAGCG
GACCTTCCTTCCCGCGGCCTGCTGCCGGCTCTGCGGCCTCTTCCGCGTCTTCGCCTTCGCCCTCAGACGA
GTCGGATCTCCCTTTGGGCCGCCTCCCCGCCTGGAATTCGAGCTCGGTACGATCAGCCTCGACTGTGCCT
TCTAGTTGCCAGCCATCTGTTGTTTGCCCCTCCCCCGTGCCTTCCTTGACCCTGGAAGGTGCCACTCCCA
CTGTCCTTTCCTAATAAAATGAGGAAATTGCATCGCATTGTCTGAGTAGGTGTCATTCTATTCTGGGGGG
TGGGGTGGGGCAGGACAGCAAGGGGGAGGATTGGGAAGACAATAGCCCAGCTTTTGTTCCCTTTAGTGAG
GGTTAATTGCGCGCTTGGCGTAATCATGGTCATAGCTGTTTCCTGTGTGAAATTGTTATCCGCTAATTCA
CTCCTCAGGTGCAGGCTGCCTATCAGAAGGTGGTGGCTGGTGTGGCCAATGCCCTGGCTCACAAATACCA
CTGAGATCTTTTTCCCTCTGCCAAAAATTATGGGGACATCATGAAGCCCCTTGAGCATCTGACTTCTGGC
TAATAAAGGAAATTTATTTTCATTGCAATAGTGTGTTGGAATTTTTTGTGTCTCTCACTCGGAAGGACAT
ATGGGAGGGCAAATCATTTAAAACATCAGAATGAGTATTTGGTTTAGAGTTTGGCAACATATGCCCATAT
GCTGGCTGCCATGAACAAAGGTTGGCTATAAAGAGGTCATCAGTATATGAAACAGCCCCCTGCTGTCCAT
TCCTTATTCCATAGAAAAGCCTTGACTTGAGGTTAGATTTTTTTTATATTTTGTTTTGTGTTATTTTTTT
CTTTAACATCCCTAAAATTTTCCTTACATGTTTTACTAGCCAGATTTTTCCTCCTCTCCTGACTACTCCC
AGTCATAGCTGTCCCTCTTCTCTTATGGAGATCGGCCGGCCGCCGGCGTCGACGCGCGCGGCCGCGGCGC
GCCGTTGCTGGCGTTTTTCCATAGGCTCCGCCCCCCTGACGAGCATCACAAAAATCGACGCTCAAGTCAG
AGGTGGCGAAACCCGACAGGACTATAAAGATACCAGGCGTTTCCCCCTGGAAGCTCCCTCGTGCGCTCTC
CTGTTCCGACCCTGCCGCTTACCGGATACCTGTCCGCCTTTCTCCCTTCGGGAAGCGTGGCGCTTTCTCA
TAGCTCACGCTGTAGGTATCTCAGTTCGGTGTAGGTCGTTCGCTCCAAGCTGGGCTGTGTGCACGAACCC
CCCGTTCAGCCCGACCGCTGCGCCTTATCCGGTAACTATCGTCTTGAGTCCAACCCGGTAAGACACGACT
TATCGCCACTGGCAGCAGCCACTGGTAACAGGATTAGCAGAGCGAGGTATGTAGGCGGTGCTACAGAGTT
CTTGAAGTGGTGGCCTAACTACGGCTACACTAGAAGAACAGTATTTGGTATCTGCGCTCTGCTGAAGCCA
GTTACCTTCGGAAAAAGAGTTGGTAGCTCTTGATCCGGCAAACAAACCACCGCTGGTAGCGGTGGTTTTT
TTGTTTGCAAGCAGCAGATTACGCGCAGAAAAAAAGGATCTCAAGAAGATCCTTTGATCTTTTCTACGGG
GTCTGACGCTCAGTGGAACGAAAACTCACGTTAAGGGATTTTGGTCATGAGATTATCAAAAAGGATCTTC
ACCTAGATCCTTTTAAATTAAAAATGAAGTTTTAAATCAATCTAAAGTATATATGAGTAAACTTGGTCTG
ACAGTTACCAATGCTTAATCAGTGAGGCACCTATCTCAGCGATCTGTCTATTTCGTTCATCCATAGTTGC
CTGACTCCCCGTCGTGTAGATAACTACGATACGGGAGGGCTTACCATCTGGCCCCAGTGCTGCAATGATA
CCGCGAGACCCACGCTCACCGGCTCCAGATTTATCAGCAATAAACCAGCCAGCCGGAAGGGCCGAGCGCA
GAAGTGGTCCTGCAACTTTATCCGCCTCCATCCAGTCTATTAATTGTTGCCGGGAAGCTAGAGTAAGTAG
TTCGCCAGTTAATAGTTTGCGCAACGTTGTTGCCATTGCTACAGGCATCGTGGTGTCACGCTCGTCGTTT
GGTATGGCTTCATTCAGCTCCGGTTCCCAACGATCAAGGCGAGTTACATGATCCCCCATGTTGTGCAAAA
AAGCGGTTAGCTCCTTCGGTCCTCCGATCGTTGTCAGAAGTAAGTTGGCCGCAGTGTTATCACTCATGGT
TATGGCAGCACTGCATAATTCTCTTACTGTCATGCCATCCGTAAGATGCTTTTCTGTGACTGGTGAGTAC
TCAACCAAGTCATTCTGAGAATAGTGTATGCGGCGACCGAGTTGCTCTTGCCCGGCGTCAATACGGGATA
ATACCGCGCCACATAGCAGAACTTTAAAAGTGCTCATCATTGGAAAACGTTCTTCGGGGCGAAAACTCTC
AAGGATCTTACCGCTGTTGAGATCCAGTTCGATGTAACCCACTCGTGCACCCAACTGATCTTCAGCATCT
TTTACTTTCACCAGCGTTTCTGGGTGAGCAAAAACAGGAAGGCAAAATGCCGCAAAAAAGGGAATAAGGG
CGACACGGAAATGTTGAATACTCATACTCTTCCTTTTTCAATATTATTGAAGCATTTATCAGGGTTATTG
TCTCATGAGCGGATACATATTTGAATGTATTTAGAAAAATAAACAAATAGGGGTTCCGCGCACATTTCCC
CGAAAAGTGCCACCTGACGTCTAAGAAACCATTATTATCATGACATTAACCTATAAAAATAGGCGTATCA
CGAGGCCCTTTCGTCTACGCGCGCGCCGGCGGCGCGCCGTCGACGGCCGGCCGCGGCCGCG
